>Addgene plasmid #149553 | pYPQ166-iSpyMac | addgene full sequence | sequence record 306139 | Addgene NGS Result
CACCGAACTGAGATACCTACAGCGTGAGCTATGAGAAAGCGCCACGCTTCCCGAAGGGAGAAAGGCGGAC
AGGTATCCGGTAAGCGGCAGGGTCGGAACAGGAGAGCGCACGAGGGAGCTTCCAGGGGGAAACGCCTGGT
ATCTTTATAGTCCTGTCGGGTTTCGCCACCTCTGACTTGAGCGTCGATTTTTGTGATGCTCGTCAGGGGG
GCGGAGCCTATGGAAAAACGCCAGCAACGCGGCCTTTTTACGGTTCCTGGCCTTTTGCTGGCCTTTTGCT
CACATGTTCTTTCCTGCGTTATCCCCTGATTCTGTGGATAACCGTATTACCGCCTTTGAGTGAGCTGATA
CCGCTCGCCGCAGCCGAACGACCGAGCGCAGCGAGTCAGTGAGCGAGGAAGCGGAAGAGCGCCCAATACG
CAAACCGCCTCTCCCCGCGCGTTGGCCGATTCATTAATGCAGCTGGCACGACAGGTTTCCCGACTGGAAA
GCGGGCAGTGAGCGCAACGCAATTAATACGCGTACCGCGAGCCAGGAAGAGTTTGTAGAAACGCAAAAAG
GCCATCCGTCAGGATGGCCTTCTGCTTAGTTTGATGCCTGGCAGTTTATGGCGGGCGTCCTGCCCGCCAC
CCTCCGGGCCGTTGCTTCACAACGTTCAAATCCGCTCCCGGCGGATTTGTCCTACTCAGGAGAGCGTTCA
CCGACAAACAACAGATAAAACGAAAGGCCCAGTCTTCCGACTGAGCCTTTCGTTTTATTTGATGCCTGGC
AGTTCCCTACTCTCGCGTTAACGCTTGCATGGATGTTTTCCCAGTCACGACGTTGTAAAACGACGGCCAG
TCTTAAGCTCGGGCCCCAAATAATGATTTTATTTTGACTGATAGTGACCTGTTCGTTGCAACAAATTGAT
GAGCAATGCTTTTTTATAATGCCAACTTTGTACAAAAAAGCAGGCTCCGAATTCGCCCTTCACCATGGAT
TACAAGGACCACGACGGGGATTACAAGGACCACGACATTGATTACAAGGATGATGATGACAAGATGGCTC
CGAAGAAGAAGAGGAAGGTTGGCATCCACGGGGTGCCAGCTGCTGACAAGAAGTACTCGATCGGCCTCGA
TATTGGGACTAACTCTGTTGGCTGGGCCGTGATCACCGACGAGTACAAGGTGCCCTCAAAGAAGTTCAAG
GTCCTGGGCAACACCGATCGGCATTCCATCAAGAAGAATCTCATTGGCGCTCTCCTGTTCGACAGCGGCG
AGACGGCTGAGGCTACGCGGCTCAAGCGCACCGCCCGCAGGCGGTACACGCGCAGGAAGAATCGCATCTG
CTACCTGCAGGAGATTTTCTCCAACGAGATGGCGAAGGTTGACGATTCTTTCTTCCACAGGCTGGAGGAG
TCATTCCTCGTGGAGGAGGATAAGAAGCACGAGCGGCATCCAATCTTCGGCAACATTGTCGACGAGGTTG
CCTACCACGAGAAGTACCCTACGATCTACCATCTGCGGAAGAAGCTCGTGGACTCCACAGATAAGGCGGA
CCTCCGCCTGATCTACCTCGCTCTGGCCCACATGATTAAGTTCAGGGGCCATTTCCTGATCGAGGGGGAT
CTCAACCCGGACAATAGCGATGTTGACAAGCTGTTCATCCAGCTCGTGCAGACGTACAACCAGCTCTTCG
AGGAGAACCCCATTAATGCGTCAGGCGTCGACGCGAAGGCTATCCTGTCCGCTAGGCTCTCGAAGTCTCG
GAAGCTCGAGAACCTGATCGCCCAGCTGCCGGGCGAGAAGAAGAACGGCCTGTTCGGGAATCTCATTGCG
CTCAGCCTGGGGCTCACGCCCAACTTCAAGTCGAATTTCGATCTCGCTGAGGACGCCAAGCTGCAGCTCT
CCAAGGACACATACGACGATGACCTGGATAACCTCCTGGCCCAGATCGGCGATCAGTACGCGGACCTGTT
CCTCGCTGCCAAGAATCTGTCGGACGCCATCCTCCTGTCTGATATTCTCAGGGTGAACACCGAGATTACG
AAGGCTCCGCTCTCAGCCTCCATGATCAAGCGCTACGACGAGCACCATCAGGATCTGACCCTCCTGAAGG
CGCTGGTCAGGCAGCAGCTCCCCGAGAAGTACAAGGAGATCTTCTTCGATCAGTCGAAGAACGGCTACGC
TGGGTACATTGACGGCGGGGCCTCTCAGGAGGAGTTCTACAAGTTCATCAAGCCGATTCTGGAGAAGATG
GACGGCACGGAGGAGCTGCTGGTGAAGCTCAAGCGCGAGGACCTCCTGAGGAAGCAGCGGACATTCGATA
ACGGCAGCATCCCACACCAGATTCATCTCGGGGAGCTGCACGCTATCCTGAGGAGGCAGGAGGACTTCTA
CCCTTTCCTCAAGGATAACCGCGAGAAGATCGAGAAGATTCTGACTTTCAGGATCCCGTACTACGTCGGC
CCACTCGCTAGGGGCAACTCCCGCTTCGCTTGGATGACCCGCAAGTCAGAGGAGACGATCACGCCGTGGA
ACTTCGAGGAGGTGGTCGACAAGGGCGCTAGCGCTCAGTCGTTCATCGAGAGGATGACGAATTTCGACAA
GAACCTGCCAAATGAGAAGGTGCTCCCTAAGCACTCGCTCCTGTACGAGTACTTCACAGTCTACAACGAG
CTGACTAAGGTGAAGTATGTGACCGAGGGCATGAGGAAGCCGGCTTTCCTGTCTGGGGAGCAGAAGAAGG
CCATCGTGGACCTCCTGTTCAAGACCAACCGGAAGGTCACGGTTAAGCAGCTCAAGGAGGACTACTTCAA
GAAGATTGAGTGCTTCGATTCGGTCGAGATCTCTGGCGTTGAGGACCGCTTCAACGCCTCCCTGGGGACC
TACCACGATCTCCTGAAGATCATTAAGGATAAGGACTTCCTGGACAACGAGGAGAATGAGGATATCCTCG
AGGACATTGTGCTGACACTCACTCTGTTCGAGGACCGGGAGATGATCGAGGAGCGCCTGAAGACTTACGC
CCATCTCTTCGATGACAAGGTCATGAAGCAGCTCAAGAGGAGGAGGTACACCGGCTGGGGGAGGCTGAGC
AGGAAGCTCATCAACGGCATTCGGGACAAGCAGTCCGGGAAGACGATCCTCGACTTCCTGAAGAGCGATG
GCTTCGCGAACCGCAATTTCATGCAGCTGATTCACGATGACAGCCTCACATTCAAGGAGGATATCCAGAA
GGCTCAGGTGAGCGGCCAGGGGGACTCGCTGCACGAGCATATCGCGAACCTCGCTGGCTCGCCAGCTATC
AAGAAGGGGATTCTGCAGACCGTGAAGGTTGTGGACGAGCTGGTGAAGGTCATGGGCAGGCACAAGCCTG
AGAACATCGTCATTGAGATGGCCCGGGAGAATCAGACCACGCAGAAGGGCCAGAAGAACTCACGCGAGAG
GATGAAGAGGATCGAGGAGGGCATTAAGGAGCTGGGGTCCCAGATCCTCAAGGAGCACCCGGTGGAGAAC
ACGCAGCTGCAGAATGAGAAGCTCTACCTGTACTACCTCCAGAATGGCCGCGATATGTATGTGGACCAGG
AGCTGGATATTAACAGGCTCAGCGATTACGACGTCGATCATATCGTTCCACAGTCATTCCTGAAGGATGA
CTCCATTGACAACAAGGTCCTCACCAGGTCGGACAAGAACCGGGGCAAGTCTGATAATGTTCCTTCAGAG
GAGGTCGTTAAGAAGATGAAGAACTACTGGCGCCAGCTCCTGAATGCCAAGCTGATCACGCAGCGGAAGT
TCGATAACCTCACAAAGGCTGAGAGGGGCGGGCTCTCTGAGCTGGACAAGGCGGGCTTCATCAAGAGGCA
GCTGGTCGAGACACGGCAGATCACTAAGCACGTTGCGCAGATTCTCGACTCACGGATGAACACTAAGTAC
GATGAGAATGACAAGCTGATCCGCGAGGTGAAGGTCATCACCCTGAAGTCAAAGCTCGTCTCCGACTTCA
GGAAGGATTTCCAGTTCTACAAGGTTCGGGAGATCAACAATTACCACCATGCCCATGACGCGTACCTGAA
CGCGGTGGTCGGCACAGCTCTGATCAAGAAGTACCCAAAGCTCGAGAGCGAGTTCGTGTACGGGGACTAC
AAGGTTTACGATGTGAGGAAGATGATCGCCAAGTCGGAGCAGGAGATTGGCAAGGCTACCGCCAAGTACT
TCTTCTACTCTAACATTATGAATTTCTTCAAGACAGAGATCACTCTGGCCAATGGCGAGATCCGGAAGCG
CCCCCTCATCGAGACGAACGGCGAGACGGGGGAGATCGTGTGGGACAAGGGCAGGGATTTCGCGACCGTC
AGGAAGGTTCTCTCCATGCCACAAGTGAATATCGTCAAGAAGACAGAGATACAAACGGTTGGTCAGAACG
GGGGTCTTTTCGATGATAACCCAAAATCCCCGCTTGAGGTGACCCCTTCAAAGCTGGTGCCACTCAAAAA
GGAATTGAATCCAAAAAAGTATGGCGGATACCAAAAGCCTACAACGGCGTATCCCGTCCTCTTGATTACG
GATACAAAGCAACTTATTCCTATATCCGTTATGAATAAAAAACAGTTCGAGCAGAACCCTGTTAAGTTCC
TGCGGGATAGAGGCTATCAACAAGTGGGCAAGAACGATTTTATTAAGCTTCCTAAATATACGCTCGTGGA
TATTGGAGACGGCATAAAAAGACTTTGGGCTTCCTCGAAAGAAATACATAAGGGCAACCAACTCGTCGTC
TCAAAAAAGTCTCAGATCCTTCTTTATCATGCGCACCACCTTGATTCAGACCTCTCAAACGATTATCTTC
AGAACCATAATCAGCAGTTTGACGTGCTCTTCAACGAGATAATTTCATTCTCTAAAAAGTGCAAGCTCGG
GAAGGAGCACATACAGAAAATCGAAAACGTCTATTCTAACAAAAAGAACTCAGCCTCCATAGAGGAGTTG
GCAGAATCATTCATAAAGCTCCTGGGCTTTACTCAGCTGGGCGCCACATCACCGTTTAACTTTCTGGGAG
TCAAACTCAATCAAAAGCAGTATAAGGGCAAAAAGGACTATATTCTCCCCTGTACCGAAGGAACTCTCAT
CAGGCAATCCATTACAGGGTTGTACGAAACAAGGGTCGACCTCTCAAAAATAGGAGAGGACAAGCGGCCA
GCGGCGACGAAGAAGGCGGGGCAGGCGAAGAAGAAGAAGTGAGCTCAGAGCTTTCGTTCGTATCATCGGT
TTCGACAACGTTCGTCAAGTTCAATGCATCAGTTTCATTGCGCACACACCAGAATCCTACTGAGTTTGAG
TATTATGGCATTGGGAAAACTGTTTTTCTTGTACCATTTGTTGTGCTTGTAATTTACTGTGTTTTTTATT
CGGTTTTCGCTATCGAACTGTGAAATGGAAATGGATGGAGAAGAGTTAATGAATGATATGGTCCTTTTGT
TCATTCTCAAATTAATATTATTTGTTTTTTCTCTTATTTGTTGTGTGTTGAATTTGAAATTATAAGAGAT
ATGCAAACATTTTGTTTTGAGTAAAAATGTGTCAAATCGTGGCCTCTAATGACCGAAGTTAATATGAGGA
GTAAAACACTTGTAGTTGTACCATTATGCTTATTCACTAGGCAACAAATATATTTTCAGACCTAGAAAAG
CTGCAAATGTTACTGAATACAAGTATGTCCTCTTGTGTTTTAGACATTTATGAACTTTCCTTTATGTAAT
TTTCCAGAATCCTTGTCAGATTCTAATCATTGCTTTATAATTATAGTTATACTCATGGATTTGTAGTTGA
GTATGAAAATATTTTTTAATGCATTTTATGACTTGCCAATTGTTCCGGAACTCTAGATAAGCTTACCGGA
AAGGGCGAATTCGCAACTTTGTATACAAAAGTTGAACGAGAAACGTAAAATGATATAAATATCAATATAT
TAAATTAGATTTTGCATAAAAAACAGACTACATAATACTGTAAAACACAACATATCCAGTCACTATGCCA
TCCAGCTGATATCCCCTATAGTGAGTCGTATTACATGGTCATAGCTGTTTCCTGGCAGCTCTGGCCCGTG
TCTCAAAATCTCTGATGTTACATTGCACAAGATAAAAATATATCATCATGCCTCCTCTGGACCAGCCAGG
ACAGAAATGCCTCGACTTCGCTGCTACCCAAGGTTGCCGGGTGACGCACACCGTGGAAACGGATGAAGGC
ACGAACCCAGTGGACATAAGCCTGTTCGGTTCGTAAGCTGTAATGCAAGTAGCGTATGCGCTCACGCAAC
TGGTCCAGAACCTTGACCGAACGCAGCGGTGGTAACGGCGCAGTGGCGGTTTTCATGGCTTGTTATGACT
GTTTTTTTGGGGTACAGTCTATGCCTCGGGCATCCAAGCAGCAAGCGCGTTACGCCGTGGGTCGATGTTT
GATGTTATGGAGCAGCAACGATGTTACGCAGCAGGGCAGTCGCCCTAAAACAAAGTTAAACATTATGAGG
GAAGCGGTGATCGCCGAAGTATCGACTCAACTATCAGAGGTAGTTGGCGTCATCGAGCGCCATCTCGAAC
CGACGTTGCTGGCCGTACATTTGTACGGCTCCGCAGTGGATGGCGGCCTGAAGCCACACAGTGATATTGA
TTTGCTGGTTACGGTGACCGTAAGGCTTGATGAAACAACGCGGCGAGCTTTGATCAACGACCTTTTGGAA
ACTTCGGCTTCCCCTGGAGAGAGCGAGATTCTCCGCGCTGTAGAAGTCACCATTGTTGTGCACGACGACA
TCATTCCGTGGCGTTATCCAGCTAAGCGCGAACTGCAATTTGGAGAATGGCAGCGCAATGACATTCTTGC
AGGTATCTTCGAGCCAGCCACGATCGACATTGATCTGGCTATCTTGCTGACAAAAGCAAGAGAACATAGC
GTTGCCTTGGTAGGTCCAGCGGCGGAGGAACTCTTTGATCCGGTTCCTGAACAGGATCTATTTGAGGCGC
TAAATGAAACCTTAACGCTATGGAACTCGCCGCCCGACTGGGCTGGCGATGAGCGAAATGTAGTGCTTAC
GTTGTCCCGCATTTGGTACAGCGCAGTAACCGGCAAAATCGCGCCGAAGGATGTCGCTGCCGACTGGGCA
ATGGAGCGCCTGCCGGCCCAGTATCAGCCCGTCATACTTGAAGCTAGACAGGCTTATCTTGGACAAGAAG
AAGATCGCTTGGCCTCGCGCGCAGATCAGTTGGAAGAATTTGTCCACTACGTGAAAGGCGAGATCACCAA
GGTAGTCGGCAAATAACCCTCGAGCCACCCATGACCAAAATCCCTTAACGTGAGTTACGCGTCGTTCCAC
TGAGCGTCAGACCCCGTAGAAAAGATCAAAGGATCTTCTTGAGATCCTTTTTTTCTGCGCGTAATCTGCT
GCTTGCAAACAAAAAAACCACCGCTACCAGCGGTGGTTTGTTTGCCGGATCAAGAGCTACCAACTCTTTT
TCCGAAGGTAACTGGCTTCAGCAGAGCGCAGATACCAAATACTGTTCTTCTAGTGTAGCCGTAGTTAGGC
CACCACTTCAAGAACTCTGTAGCACCGCCTACATACCTCGCTCTGCTAATCCTGTTACCAGTGGCTGCTG
CCAGTGGCGATAAGTCGTGTCTTACCGGGTTGGACTCAAGACGATAGTTACCGGATAAGGCGCAGCGGTC
GGGCTGAACGGGGGGTTCGTGCACACAGCCCAGCTTGGAGCGAACGACCTA
Features (pLannotate 1.2.2; 14 found; start..end, strand, type, name):
    409..501     +  CDS            lacI (fragment): lac repressor; lacI; The lac repressor binds to the lac operator to inhibit transcription in E. coli. This inhibition can be relieved by adding lactose or isopropyl-β-D-thiogalactopyranoside (IPTG).
    556..583     -  terminator     rrnB T2 terminator: transcription terminator T2 from the E. coli rrnB gene
    715..758     +  terminator     rrnB T1 terminator: Escherichia coli rrnB; transcription terminator T1 from the E. coli rrnB gene
    805..841     -  CDS            lacZα (fragment): LacZα fragment of β-galactosidase; lacZ fragment
    857..956     +  protein_bind   attL1: mutant version of attL; recombination site for the Gateway® LR reaction LR Clonase™
   1020..1039    +  CDS            2xFLAG (fragment): two tandem FLAG® epitope tags
   1095..5171    +  CDS            cas9: CAS9_STRP1 - Also known as csn1 From Streptococcus pyogenes serotype M1.
   5229..5852    +  terminator     E9 terminator: terminator and polyadenylation signal from the pea rbcS-E9 gene
   5894..6017    +  protein_bind   attR5: mutant version of attR; recombination site for the Gateway® LR reaction LR Clonase™
   6035..6053    -  promoter       T7 promoter: promoter for bacteriophage T7 RNA polymerase
   6243..6266    +  promoter       Pc promoter (fragment): intI1 (promoter lies within the coding sequence); class 1 integron promoter
   6442..6498    +  CDS            GmR (fragment): gentamycin acetyltransferase; aacC1; confers resistance to gentamycin
   6505..7296    +  CDS            SmR: aminoglycoside adenylyltransferase (Murphy, 1985); aadA; confers resistance to spectinomycin and streptomycin
   7389..226     +  rep_origin     ori (across the origin): high-copy-number ColE1/pMB1/pBR322/pUC origin of replication
