[The description below was written by a language model from this plasmid's Addgene catalogue record and pLannotate feature annotations shown in this document.]
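Description:
pYPQ166-iSpyMac is a 7,751 bp Gateway entry clone built on the pYPQ165 backbone, designed to supply an engineered Cas9 nuclease for plant genome editing. It is maintained in E. coli at high copy through a ColE1/pUC-type origin and selected with spectinomycin via the aadA (SmR) aminoglycoside adenylyltransferase gene. Short fragments of lacI, lacZα, a gentamicin resistance gene and an integron Pc promoter also appear in the annotation and look like backbone remnants rather than functional units. rrnB T1 and T2 terminators sit upstream of the cloning region, where they typically insulate the insert from read-through transcription.

The payload is iSpyMacCas9, encoded as 3xFLAG-NLS-ziSpyMacCas9-NLS. This is a Streptococcus pyogenes Cas9 scaffold carrying R221K and N394K substitutions, with its PAM-interacting domain replaced by that of Streptococcus macacae, which shifts PAM recognition to A-rich NAAR sequences. The N-terminal FLAG tag permits detection, and the flanking nuclear localisation signals direct the protein to the nucleus. The coding sequence is followed by the pea rbcS-E9 terminator and polyadenylation signal. The whole unit lies between attL1 and attR5 sites, so an LR recombination can transfer it into a destination vector, an arrangement suited to multisite assembly alongside a second entry clone such as a guide RNA module. No plant promoter is annotated upstream of the Cas9 within the att-flanked cassette, which suggests expression depends on a promoter provided by the destination vector, although the record does not state this. The construct is intended for expanding the range of targetable sites in plant genomes to A-rich PAMs.
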