Addgene plasmid #149553: pYPQ166-iSpyMac
Purpose: Gateway entry clone for CRISPR-iSpyMacCas9 genome editing at NAAR PAMs
Depositing lab: Yiping Qi. Depositing organization: University of Maryland, College Park. Publication: Expanding plant genome-editing scope by an engineered iSpyMacCas9 system that targets A-rich PAM sequences. Sretenovic S, Yin D, Levav A, Selengut JD, Mount SM, Qi Y. Plant Commun. 2020 Jul 22;2(2):100101. doi: 10.1016/j.xplc.2020.100101. eCollection 2021 Mar 8. PubMed 33898973.
Backbone
  Vector backbone: pYPQ165
  Total vector size (bp): 7751
  Vector type: Plant Expression, CRISPR ; Gateway compatible ziSpyMacCas9 entry clone
Growth in bacteria
  Bacterial resistance: Spectinomycin, 50 μg/mL
  Growth temperature: 37°C
  Growth strain: DH5alpha
  Copy number: High Copy
Gene/Insert
  Gene/Insert name: iSpyMacCas9 (alt name: 3xFLAG-NLS-ziSpyMacCas9-NLS)
  Mutation: R221K, N394K, Protospacer interacting domain form Streptococcus macacae
  Tag / fusion protein: 3X FLAG, NLS (N terminal on insert); NLS (C terminal on insert)
Terms and licenses: Academic/Nonprofit Terms; Industry Terms: Not Available to Industry
How to cite: pYPQ166-iSpyMac was a gift from Yiping Qi (Addgene plasmid # 149553 ; http://n2t.net/addgene:149553 ; RRID:Addgene_149553)
